>Addgene plasmid #62120 | pMuLE ENTR 7SK-miR-30 L5-L2 | addgene partial sequence | sequence record 108811 | M13-F20 5'-TGTAAAACGACGGCCAGT-3'
GACTGATAGTGACCTGTTTCGTTGCAACAAATTGATGAGCAATGCTTTTTTATAATGCCAACTTTGTATA
CAAAAGTTGCTATCGATCTAGTGCTGCAGTATTTAGCATGCCCCACCCATCTGCAAGGCATTCTGGATAG
TGTCAAAACAGCCGGAAATCAAGTCCGTTTATCTCAAACTTTAGCATTTTGGGAATAAATGATATTTGCT
ATGCTGGTTAAATTAGATTTTAGTTAAATTTCCTGCTGAAGCTCTAGTACGATAAGTAACTTGACCTAAG
TGTAAAGTTGAGATTTCCTTCAGGTTTATATAGCTTGTGCGCCGCCTGGGTACCTCGGTCTTCACAGATC
TGCAGCACATATACTAGTCGACTAGGGATAACAGGGTAATTGTTTGAATGAGGCTTCAGTACTTTACAGA
ATCGTTGCCTGCACATCTTGGAAACACTTGCTGGGATTACTTCTTCAGGTTAACCCAACAGAAGGCTCGA
GCAACCAGAATTCAAGGGGCTACTTTAGGAGCAATTATCTTGTTTACTAAAACTGAATACCTTGCTATCT
CTTTGATACATTTTTACAAAGCTGAATTAAAATGGTATAAATTAAATCACTTTTTTCAATTCGTACCCAG
CTTTCTTGTACAAAGTTGGCATTATAAGAAAGCATTGCTTATCAATTTGTTGCAACGAACAGGTCACTAT
CAGTCAAAATAAAATCATTATTTGCCATCCA
