>Addgene plasmid #62120 | pMuLE ENTR 7SK-miR-30 L5-L2 | addgene partial sequence | sequence record 108814 | M13-Rev 5'-CAGGAAACAGCTATGACC-3'
TAATGATTTTATTTTGACTGATAGTGACCTGTTCGTTGCAACAAATTGATAAGCAATGCTTTCTTATAAT
GCCAACTTTGTACAAGAAAGCTGGGTACGAATTGAAAAAAGTGATTTAATTTATACCATTTTAATTCAGC
TTTGTAAAAATGTATCAAAGAGATAGCAAGGTATTCAGTTTTAGTAAACAAGATAATTGCTCCTAAAGTA
GCCCCTTGAATTCTGGTTGCTCGAGCCTTCTGTTGGGTTAACCTGAAGAAGTAATCCCAGCAAGTGTTTC
CAAGATGTGCAGGCAACGATTCTGTAAAGTACTGAAGCCTCATTCAAACAATTACCCTGTTATCCCTAGT
CGACTAGTATATGTGCTGCAGATCTGTGAAGACCGAGGTACCCAGGCGGCGCACAAGCTATATAAACCTG
AAGGAAATCTCAACTTTACACTTAGGTCAAGTTACTTATCGTACTAGAGCTTCAGCAGGAAATTTAACTA
AAATCTAATTTAACCAGCATAGCAAATATCATTTATTCCCAAAATGCTAAAGTTTGAGATAAACGGACTT
GATTTCCGGCTGTTTTGACACTATCCAGAATGCCTTGCAGATGGGTGGGGCATGCTAAATACTGCAGCAC
TAGATCGATAGCAAC
