[The description below was written by a language model from this plasmid's Addgene catalogue record.]
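Description:
pMuLE ENTR 7SK-miR-30 L5-L2 is an empty-backbone Gateway entry vector from the MuLE (Multiple Lentiviral Expression) system, a modular toolkit for assembling several expression or knockdown elements into a single lentiviral vector for mammalian genetics. It is catalogued as a mammalian expression and RNAi vector. The parental backbone is not stated. The plasmid is maintained in standard E. coli cloning strains as a high-copy plasmid under kanamycin selection. No feature table is provided, so the origin of replication and the exact arrangement of elements cannot be confirmed from the record.

The functional module consists of a 7SK promoter, a compact RNA polymerase III promoter commonly used to drive small RNAs, placed upstream of a miR-30-based hairpin scaffold. In this design a user-supplied shRNA stem sequence is embedded within microRNA-30 flanking context, so the transcript is processed through the endogenous microRNA biogenesis pathway to yield the mature silencing RNA. As deposited, the vector carries no target-specific insert and is intended to receive a hairpin of the user's choice. The "L5-L2" designation indicates that the module is flanked by attL5 and attL2 recombination sites, which define its position and orientation in a MultiSite Gateway LR reaction. It can therefore be combined with other MuLE entry vectors carrying complementary att sites and recombined into a lentiviral destination vector. The typical use is to build combinatorial lentiviral constructs that pair shRNA-mediated knockdown with additional shRNAs, cDNAs or reporters in one virus.
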