Addgene plasmid #62120: pMuLE ENTR 7SK-miR-30 L5-L2
Purpose: (Empty Backbone) MuLE (Multiple Lentiviral Expression) Entry vector containing a 7SK RNA polymerase III promoter and miR30-based hairpin module for shRNA expression. Compatible with MultiSite Gateway cloning
Depositing lab: Ian Frew. Depositing organization: University of Zurich. Publication: A versatile modular vector system for rapid combinatorial mammalian genetics. Albers J, Danzer C, Rechsteiner M, Lehmann H, Brandt LP, Hejhal T, Catalano A, Busenhart P, Goncalves AF, Brandt S, Bode PK, Bode-Lesniewska B, Wild PJ, Frew IJ. J Clin Invest. 2015 Mar 9. pii: 79743. doi: 10.1172/JCI79743. PubMed 25751063.
Backbone
  Vector backbone: N/A
  Vector type: Mammalian Expression, RNAi ; MuLE Gateway Entry Vector
Growth in bacteria
  Bacterial resistance: Kanamycin, 50 μg/mL
  Growth temperature: 37°C
  Growth strain: DH5alpha
  Copy number: High Copy
Gene/Insert
  Gene/Insert name: None
Terms and licenses: Academic/Nonprofit Terms; Industry Terms: Not Available to Industry
How to cite: pMuLE ENTR 7SK-miR-30 L5-L2 was a gift from Ian Frew (Addgene plasmid # 62120 ; http://n2t.net/addgene:62120 ; RRID:Addgene_62120)
